>Addgene plasmid #144293 | TFORF1304 | addgene full sequence | sequence record 391494 | Addgene NGS Result
TTAATGTAGTCTTATGCAATACTCTTGTAGTCTTGCAACATGGTAACGATGAGTTAGCAACATGCCTTAC
AAGGAGAGAAAAAGCACCGTGCATGCCGATTGGTGGAAGTAAGGTGGTACGATCGTGCCTTATTAGGAAG
GCAACAGACGGGTCTGACATGGATTGGACGAACCACTGAATTGCCGCATTGCAGAGATATTGTATTTAAG
TGCCTAGCTCGATACATAAACGGGTCTCTCTGGTTAGACCAGATCTGAGCCTGGGAGCTCTCTGGCTAAC
TAGGGAACCCACTGCTTAAGCCTCAATAAAGCTTGCCTTGAGTGCTTCAAGTAGTGTGTGCCCGTCTGTT
GTGTGACTCTGGTAACTAGAGATCCCTCAGACCCTTTTAGTCAGTGTGGAAAATCTCTAGCAGTGGCGCC
CGAACAGGGACTTGAAAGCGAAAGGGAAACCAGAGGAGCTCTCTCGACGCAGGACTCGGCTTGCTGAAGC
GCGCACGGCAAGAGGCGAGGGGCGGCGACTGGTGAGTACGCCAAAAATTTTGACTAGCGGAGGCTAGAAG
GAGAGAGATGGGTGCGAGAGCGTCAGTATTAAGCGGGGGAGAATTAGATCGCGATGGGAAAAAATTCGGT
TAAGGCCAGGGGGAAAGAAAAAATATAAATTAAAACATATAGTATGGGCAAGCAGGGAGCTAGAACGATT
CGCAGTTAATCCTGGCCTGTTAGAAACATCAGAAGGCTGTAGACAAATACTGGGACAGCTACAACCATCC
CTTCAGACAGGATCAGAAGAACTTAGATCATTATATAATACAGTAGCAACCCTCTATTGTGTGCATCAAA
GGATAGAGATAAAAGACACCAAGGAAGCTTTAGACAAGATAGAGGAAGAGCAAAACAAAAGTAAGACCAC
CGCACAGCAAGCGGCCGCTGATCTTCAGACCTGGAGGAGGAGATATGAGGGACAATTGGAGAAGTGAATT
ATATAAATATAAAGTAGTAAAAATTGAACCATTAGGAGTAGCACCCACCAAGGCAAAGAGAAGAGTGGTG
CAGAGAGAAAAAAGAGCAGTGGGAATAGGAGCTTTGTTCCTTGGGTTCTTGGGAGCAGCAGGAAGCACTA
TGGGCGCAGCGTCAATGACGCTGACGGTACAGGCCAGACAATTATTGTCTGGTATAGTGCAGCAGCAGAA
CAATTTGCTGAGGGCTATTGAGGCGCAACAGCATCTGTTGCAACTCACAGTCTGGGGCATCAAGCAGCTC
CAGGCAAGAATCCTGGCTGTGGAAAGATACCTAAAGGATCAACAGCTCCTGGGGATTTGGGGTTGCTCTG
GAAAACTCATTTGCACCACTGCTGTGCCTTGGAATGCTAGTTGGAGTAATAAATCTCTGGAACAGATTTG
GAATCACACGACCTGGATGGAGTGGGACAGAGAAATTAACAATTACACAAGCTTAATACACTCCTTAATT
GAAGAATCGCAAAACCAGCAAGAAAAGAATGAACAAGAATTATTGGAATTAGATAAATGGGCAAGTTTGT
GGAATTGGTTTAACATAACAAATTGGCTGTGGTATATAAAATTATTCATAATGATAGTAGGAGGCTTGGT
AGGTTTAAGAATAGTTTTTGCTGTACTTTCTATAGTGAATAGAGTTAGGCAGGGATATTCACCATTATCG
TTTCAGACCCACCTCCCAACCCCGAGGGGACCCATGCATTGCATCTCAATTAGTCAGCAACCAGGTGTGG
AAAGTCCCCAGGCTCCCCAGCAGGCAGAAGTATGCAAAGCATGCGTCTCAATTAGTCAGCAACCATAGTC
CCGCCCCTAACTCCGCCCATCCCGCCCCTAACTCCGCCCAGTTCCGCCCATTCTCCGCCCCATGGCTGAC
TAATTTTTTTTATTTATGCAGAGGCCGAGGCCGCCTCGGCCTCTGAGCTATTCCAGAAGTAGTGAGGAGG
CTTTTTTGGAGGCCTAGGCTTTTGCAAAAAGCTTTCTAGAGGTACCACCGGAGCTTACCATGACCGAGTA
CAAGCCCACGGTGCGCCTCGCCACCCGCGACGACGTCCCCAGGGCCGTACGCACCCTCGCCGCCGCGTTC
GCCGACTACCCCGCCACGCGCCACACCGTCGATCCGGACCGCCACATCGAGCGGGTCACCGAGCTGCAAG
AACTCTTCCTCACGCGCGTCGGGCTCGACATCGGCAAGGTGTGGGTCGCGGACGACGGCGCCGCCGTGGC
GGTCTGGACCACGCCGGAGAGCGTCGAAGCGGGGGCGGTGTTCGCCGAGATCGGCCCGCGCATGGCCGAG
TTGAGCGGTTCCCGGCTGGCCGCGCAGCAACAGATGGAAGGCCTCCTGGCGCCGCACCGGCCCAAGGAGC
CCGCGTGGTTCCTGGCCACCGTCGGCGTCTCGCCCGACCACCAGGGCAAGGGTCTGGGCAGCGCCGTCGT
GCTCCCCGGAGTGGAGGCGGCCGAGCGCGCCGGGGTGCCCGCCTTCCTGGAGACCTCCGCGCCCCGCAAC
CTCCCCTTCTACGAGCGGCTCGGCTTCACCGTCACCGCCGACGTCGAGGTGCCCGAAGGACCGCGCACCT
GGTGCATGACCCGCAAGCCCGGTGCCAGTTAACGAATTCTAGATCTTGAGACAAATGGCAGTATTCATCC
ACAATTTTAAAAGAAAAGGGGGGATTGGGGGGTACAGTGCAGGGGAAAGAATAGTAGACATAATAGCAAC
AGACATACAAACTAAAGAATTACAAAAACAAATTACAAAAATTCAAAATTTTCGGGTTTATTACAGGGAC
AGCAGAGATCCACTTTGGCGCCGGCTCGAGGCCTGCAGGTGCAAAGATGGATAAAGTTTTAAACAGAGAG
GAATCTTTGCAGCTAATGGACCTTCTAGGTCTTGAAAGGAGTGGGAATTGGCTCCGGTGCCCGTCAGTGG
GCAGAGCGCACATCGCCCACAGTCCCCGAGAAGTTGGGGGGAGGGGTCGGCAATTGAACCGGTGCCTAGA
GAAGGTGGCGCGGGGTAAACTGGGAAAGTGATGTCGTGTACTGGCTCCGCCTTTTTCCCGAGGGTGGGGG
AGAACCGTATATAAGTGCAGTAGTCGCCGTGAACGTTCTTTTTCGCAACGGGTTTGCCGCCAGAACACAG
GTAAGTGCCGTGTGTGGTTCCCGCGGGCCTGGCCTCTTTACGGGTTATGGCCCTTGCGTGCCTTGAATTA
CTTCCACCTGGCTGCAGTACGTGATTCTTGATCCCGAGCTTCGGGTTGGAAGTGGGTGGGAGAGTTCGAG
GCCTTGCGCTTAAGGAGCCCCTTCGCCTCGTGCTTGAGTTGAGGCCTGGCCTGGGCGCTGGGGCCGCCGC
GTGCGAATCTGGTGGCACCTTCGCGCCTGTCTCGCTGCTTTCGATAAGTCTCTAGCCATTTAAAATTTTT
GATGACCTGCTGCGACGCTTTTTTTCTGGCAAGATAGTCTTGTAAATGCGGGCCAAGATCTGCACACTGG
TATTTCGGTTTTTGGGGCCGCGGGCGGCGACGGGGCCCGTGCGTCCCAGCGCACATGTTCGGCGAGGCGG
GGCCTGCGAGCGCGGCCACCGAGAATCGGACGGGGGTAGTCTCAAGCTGGCCGGCCTGCTCTGGTGCCTG
GCCTCGCGCCGCCGTGTATCGCCCCGCCCTGGGCGGCAAGGCTGGCCCGGTCGGCACCAGTTGCGTGAGC
GGAAAGATGGCCGCTTCCCGGCCCTGCTGCAGGGAGCTCAAAATGGAGGACGCGGCGCTCGGGAGAGCGG
GCGGGTGAGTCACCCACACAAAGGAAAAGGGCCTTTCCGTCCTCAGCCGTCGCTTCATGTGACTCCACGG
AGTACCGGGCGCCGTCCAGGCACCTCGATTAGTTCTCGAGCTTTTGGAGTACGTCGTCTTTAGGTTGGGG
GGAGGGGTTTTATGCGATGGAGTTTCCCCACACTGAGTGGGTGGAGACTGAAGTTAGGCCAGCTTGGCAC
TTGATGTAATTCTCCTTGGAATTTGCCCTTTTTGAGTTTGGATCTTGGTTCATTCTCAAGCCTCAGACAG
TGGTTCAAAGTTTTTTTCTTCCATTTCAGGTGTCGTGAGGCTAGCACCGCCACCATGAACTCCATGAACC
CCATGAAACCTGCCCTGCCCCCTGCGCCACACGGTGATGGTTCATTCGCATATGAGTCTGTGCCTTGGCA
ACAAAGCGCCACTCAGCCGGCTGGATCGCTGTCTGTGGTCACTACTGTGTGGGGAGTTGGCAACGCGACA
CAGAGCCAGGTTTTGGGGAACCCCATGGGCCCTGCAGGGAGTCCCTCTGGCAGCTCCATGATGCCTGGTG
TGGCAGGGGGCAGCTCCGCCTTGACCTCCCCACAGTGCCTGGGACAGCAGGCGTTTGCTGAAGGCGGCGC
CAACAAGGGCTACGTGCAGCAAGGCGTGTACAGCCGCGGGGGCTACCCTGGGGCCCCCGGCTTCACCACC
GGGTATGCAGGCGGCCCGGGGGGCCTGGGCCTCCCCTCACATGCTGCAAGACCCTCCACTGACTTCACGC
AAGCGGCAGCTGCTGCAGCTGTGGCTGCTGCGGCAGCCACTGCCACCGCCACAGCCACAGCCACCGTGGC
TGCTCTCCAGGAGAAGCAGAGCCAGGAGCTGAGCCAGTATGGAGCGATGGGGGCCGGACAGTCTTTTAAC
AGCCAGTTTCTGCAGCATGGAGGTCCCCGGGGGCCTAGTGTCCCCGCTGGCATGAACCCTACTGGCATAG
GAGGGGTAATGGGCCCCTCTGGCCTCTCCCCCTTGGCTATGAACCCCACCCGGGCAGCAGGAATGACACC
CTTGTATGCAGGGCAGCGTCTGCCCCAACATGGGTATCCTGGGCCTCCCCAGGCCCAGCCACTGCCCCGA
CAGGGGGTCAAGAGAACCTACTCTGAGGTGTATCCAGGGCAGCAGTATCTGCAAGGAGGCCAGTATGCAC
CCAGCACCGCCCAGTTTGCGCCCAGCCCTGGGCAGCCCCCTGCCCCCTCCCCTTCCTACCCTGGGCACAG
GCTGCCCCTGCAGCAGGGCATGACCCAGTCCCTGTCCGTGCCTGGCCCCACGGGACTGCATTATAAGCCC
ACAGAGCAGTTCAACGGGCAGGGCGCCAGCTTCAACGGGGGCAGCGTCAGCTACAGCCAACCTGGCCTGA
GTGGGCCTACCCGTTCCATCCCGGGCTATCCCAGTTCCCCACTGCCAGGGAACCCCACGCCACCCATGAC
CCCAAGCAGCAGCGTCCCTTACATGTCACCAAACCAAGAGGTCAAGTCTCCCTTCTTGCCTGATCTCAAG
CCCAACCTCAACTCCTTGCACTCATCGCCCTCTGGAAGCGGGCCTTGTGACGAGTTGCGGCTGACCTTCC
CTGTGCGCGATGGGGTGGTCCTGGAGCCCTTCCGCCTGCAGCACAACCTGGCTGTAAGCAACCATGTCTT
CCAGCTGCGAGACTCAGTCTACAAGACCCTGATAATGAGGCCTGACCTGGAGCTGCAATTCAAGTGCTAC
CACCACGAGGACCGGCAGATGAACACCAACTGGCCAGCCTCGGTGCAGGTCAGCGTCAATGCCACGCCGC
TCACCATCGAGCGTGGCGACAACAAGACCTCGCACAAGCCACTCTACCTGAAGCATGTGTGCCAGCCAGG
CCGCAACACCATCCAGATCACCGTCACCGCCTGCTGCTGCTCCCACCTCTTCGTGCTGCAGCTAGTGCAC
CGCCCATCCGTCCGCTCGGTGCTGCAGGGCCTCCTCAAAAAGCGCCTCCTGCCTGCTGAGCACTGCATCA
CCAAGATAAAGCGGAACTTCAGCAGCGGCACCATCCCTGGCACCCCTGGGCCCAACGGAGAGGACGGGGT
GGAGCAGACAGCTATCAAGGTGTCCCTGAAGTGCCCCATCACCTTCCGCAGGATCCAGCTCCCTGCCCGA
GGTCATGACTGTCGCCACATACAGTGCTTTGACCTGGAGTCGTACCTGCAGCTCAACTGTGAGCGGGGGA
CTTGGAGGTGTCCTGTGTGCAACAAGACAGCTTTGCTGGAGGGCCTGGAGGTGGACCAGTACATGCTGGG
CATCCTGATTTACATTCAGAACTCTGACTATGAGGAGATCACCATCGACCCCACGTGCAGCTGGAAGCCA
GTGCCCGTGAAGCCTGACATGCACATCAAGGAGGAGCCGGATGGGCCAGCACTGAAGCGCTGCCGCACCG
TGAGCCCCGCCCACGTGCTCATGCCCAGCGTGATGGAGATGATCGCCGCCCTGGGCCCCGGCGCTGCCCC
CTTTGCCCCCCTGCAGCCCCCCTCAGTCCCTGCCCCCAGCGACTACCCTGGCCAGGGTTCCAGCTTCCTG
GGGCCTGGAACTTTCCCTGAGTCCTTCCCACCCACCACGCCCAGCACCCCAACCCTTGCTGAGTTCACCC
CGGGACCACCCCCCATCTCCTACCAGTCTGACATTCCCAGCAGCCTCCTGACTTCAGAGAAGTCTACCGC
CTGCCTCCCAAGCCAGATGGCACCAGCAGGTCACCTGGACCCCACTCACAATCCTGGGACACCAGGACTA
CACACCTCCAACCTTGGGGCCCCTCCAGGTCCCCAGCTGCACCATTCAAACCCTCCCCCAGCGTCCCGGC
AGTCCTTGGGCCAAGCGAGCTTAGGACCTACGGGTGAACTGGCCTTCAGTCCTGCCACAGGCGTGATGGG
GCCCCCCAGCATGTCTGGAGCCGGGGAGGCCCCAGAACCAGCTCTGGACCTGCTCCCGGAACTGACCAAC
CCTGATGAGCTACTGTCCTACTTGGGCCCACCCGACCTCCCTACGAACAACAATGACGACCTGCTTTCTC
TGTTTGAGAACAACTAGTAATGAACTAGTCCGTAACTTGAAAGTATTTCGATTTCTTGGCTTTATATATC
TTGTGGAAAGGACGAGAGAAGAGGTATATTTGGCTCACAACGCGTTAAGTCGACAATCAACCTCTGGATT
ACAAAATTTGTGAAAGATTGACTGGTATTCTTAACTATGTTGCTCCTTTTACGCTATGTGGATACGCTGC
TTTAATGCCTTTGTATCATGCTATTGCTTCCCGTATGGCTTTCATTTTCTCCTCCTTGTATAAATCCTGG
TTGCTGTCTCTTTATGAGGAGTTGTGGCCCGTTGTCAGGCAACGTGGCGTGGTGTGCACTGTGTTTGCTG
ACGCAACCCCCACTGGTTGGGGCATTGCCACCACCTGTCAGCTCCTTTCCGGGACTTTCGCTTTCCCCCT
CCCTATTGCCACGGCGGAACTCATCGCCGCCTGCCTTGCCCGCTGCTGGACAGGGGCTCGGCTGTTGGGC
ACTGACAATTCCGTGGTGTTGTCGGGGAAATCATCGTCCTTTCCTTGGCTGCTCGCCTGTGTTGCCACCT
GGATTCTGCGCGGGACGTCCTTCTGCTACGTCCCTTCGGCCCTCAATCCAGCGGACCTTCCTTCCCGCGG
CCTGCTGCCGGCTCTGCGGCCTCTTCCGCGTCTTCGCCTTCGCCCTCAGACGAGTCGGATCTCCCTTTGG
GCCGCCTCCCCGCGTCGACTTTAAGACCAATGACTTACAAGGCAGCTGTAGATCTTAGCCACTTTTTAAA
AGAAAAGGGGGGACTGGAAGGGCTAATTCACTCCCAACGAAGACAAGATCTGCTTTTTGCTTGTACTGGG
TCTCTCTGGTTAGACCAGATCTGAGCCTGGGAGCTCTCTGGCTAACTAGGGAACCCACTGCTTAAGCCTC
AATAAAGCTTGCCTTGAGTGCTTCAAGTAGTGTGTGCCCGTCTGTTGTGTGACTCTGGTAACTAGAGATC
CCTCAGACCCTTTTAGTCAGTGTGGAAAATCTCTAGCAGTACGTATAGTAGTTCATGTCATCTTATTATT
CAGTATTTATAACTTGCAAAGAAATGAATATCAGAGAGTGAGAGGAACTTGTTTATTGCAGCTTATAATG
GTTACAAATAAAGCAATAGCATCACAAATTTCACAAATAAAGCATTTTTTTCACTGCATTCTAGTTGTGG
TTTGTCCAAACTCATCAATGTATCTTATCATGTCTGGCTCTAGCTATCCCGCCCCTAACTCCGCCCATCC
CGCCCCTAACTCCGCCCAGTTCCGCCCATTCTCCGCCCCATGGCTGACTAATTTTTTTTATTTATGCAGA
GGCCGAGGCCGCCTCGGCCTCTGAGCTATTCCAGAAGTAGTGAGGAGGCTTTTTTGGAGGCCTAGGGACG
TACCCAATTCGCCCTATAGTGAGTCGTATTACGCGCGCTCACTGGCCGTCGTTTTACAACGTCGTGACTG
GGAAAACCCTGGCGTTACCCAACTTAATCGCCTTGCAGCACATCCCCCTTTCGCCAGCTGGCGTAATAGC
GAAGAGGCCCGCACCGATCGCCCTTCCCAACAGTTGCGCAGCCTGAATGGCGAATGGG
[124 nt withheld, positions 8459-8582]
C
[91 nt withheld, positions 8584-8674]
A
[49 nt withheld, positions 8676-8724]
CCTTTGACGTTGGAGTCCACGTTCTTT
[37 nt withheld, positions 8752-8788]
ACCCTATCTCGGTCTATTCTTTTGATTTATAAGGGATTTTGCCGATTTCGGCCTATTGGTTAAAAAATGA
GCTGATTTAACAAAAATTTAACGCGAATTTTAACAAAATATTAACGCTTACAATTTAGGTGGCACTTTTC
GGGGAAATGTGCGCGGAACCCCTATTTGTTTATTTTTCTAAATACATTCAAATATGTATCCGCTCATGAG
ACAATAACCCTGATAAATGCTTCAATAATATTGAAAAAGGAAGAGTATGAGTATTCAACATTTCCGTGTC
GCCCTTATTCCCTTTTTTGCGGCATTTTGCCTTCCTGTTTTTGCTCACCCAGAAACGCTGGTGAAAGTAA
AAGATGCTGAAGATCAGTTGGGTGCACGAGTGGGTTACATCGAACTGGATCTCAACAGCGGTAAGATCCT
TGAGAGTTTTCGCCCCGAAGAACGTTTTCCAATGATGAGCACTTTTAAAGTTCTGCTATGTGGCGCGGTA
TTATCCCGTATTGACGCCGGGCAAGAGCAACTCGGTCGCCGCATACACTATTCTCAGAATGACTTGGTTG
AGTACTCACCAGTCACAGAAAAGCATCTTACGGATGGCATGACAGTAAGAGAATTATGCAGTGCTGCCAT
AACCATGAGTGATAACACTGCGGCCAACTTACTTCTGACAACGATCGGAGGACCGAAGGAGCTAACCGCT
TTTTTGCACAACATGGGGGATCATGTAACTCGCCTTGATCGTTGGGAACCGGAGCTGAATGAAGCCATAC
CAAACGACGAGCGTGACACCACGATGCCTGTAGCAATGGCAACAACGTTGCGCAAACTATTAACTGGCGA
ACTACTTACTCTAGCTTCCCGGCAACAATTAATAGACTGGATGGAGGCGGATAAAGTTGCAGGACCACTT
CTGCGCTCGGCCCTTCCGGCTGGCTGGTTTATTGCTGATAAATCTGGAGCCGGTGAGCGTGGGTCTCGCG
GTATCATTGCAGCACTGGGGCCAGATGGTAAGCCCTCCCGTATCGTAGTTATCTACACGACGGGGAGTCA
GGCAACTATGGATGAACGAAATAGACAGATCGCTGAGATAGGTGCCTCACTGATTAAGCATTGGTAACTG
TCAGACCAAGTTTACTCATATATACTTTAGATTGATTTAAAACTTCATTTTTAATTTAAAAGGATCTAGG
TGAAGATCCTTTTTGATAATCTCATGACCAAAATCCCTTAACGTGAGTTTTCGTTCCACTGAGCGTCAGA
CCCCGTAGAAAAGATCAAAGGATCTTCTTGAGATCCTTTTTTTCTGCGCGTAATCTGCTGCTTGCAAACA
AAAAAACCACCGCTACCAGCGGTGGTTTGTTTGCCGGATCAAGAGCTACCAACTCTTTTTCCGAAGGTAA
CTGGCTTCAGCAGAGCGCAGATACCAAATACTGTTCTTCTAGTGTAGCCGTAGTTAGGCCACCACTTCAA
GAACTCTGTAGCACCGCCTACATACCTCGCTCTGCTAATCCTGTTACCAGTGGCTGCTGCCAGTGGCGAT
AAGTCGTGTCTTACCGGGTTGGACTCAAGACGATAGTTACCGGATAAGGCGCAGCGGTCGGGCTGAACGG
GGGGTTCGTGCACACAGCCCAGCTTGGAGCGAACGACCTACACCGAACTGAGATACCTACAGCGTGAGCT
ATGAGAAAGCGCCACGCTTCCCGAAGGGAGAAAGGCGGACAGGTATCCGGTAAGCGGCAGGGTCGGAACA
GGAGAGCGCACGAGGGAGCTTCCAGGGGGAAACGCCTGGTATCTTTATAGTCCTGTCGGGTTTCGCCACC
TCTGACTTGAGCGTCGATTTTTGTGATGCTCGTCAGGGGGGCGGAGCCTATGGAAAAACGCCAGCAACGC
GGCCTTTTTACGGTTCCTGGCCTTTTGCTGGCCTTTTGCTCACATGTTCTTTCCTGCGTTATCCCCTGAT
TCTGTGGATAACCGTATTACCGCCTTTGAGTGAGCTGATACCGCTCGCCGCAGCCGAACGACCGAGCGCA
GCGAGTCAGTGAGCGAGGAAGCGGAAGAGCGCCCAATACGCAAACCGCCTCTCCCCGCGCGTTGGCCGAT
TCATTAATGCAGCTGGCACGACAGGTTTCCCGACTGGAAAGCGGGCAGTGAGCGCAACGCAATTAATGTG
AGTTAGCTCACTCATTAGGCACCCCAGGCTTTACACTTTATGCTTCCGGCTCGTATGTTGTGTGGAATTG
TGAGCGGATAACAATTTCACACAGGAAACAGCTATGACCATGATTACGCCAAGCGCGCAATTAACCCTCA
CTAAAGGGAACAAAAGCTGGAGCTGCAAGC
Features (pLannotate 1.2.2; 31 found; start..end, strand, type, name):
      5..231     +  promoter       RSV promoter: Rous sarcoma virus enhancer/promoter
    232..412     +  LTR            5' LTR (truncated): truncated 5' long terminal repeat (LTR) from HIV-1
    459..584     +  misc_feature   HIV-1 Ψ: packaging signal of human immunodeficiency virus type 1
    568..931     +  CDS            HIV-1 gag (fragment): gag protein from human immunodeficiency virus 1; gag
   1077..1310    +  misc_feature   RRE: The Rev response element (RRE) of HIV-1 allows for Rev-dependent mRNA export from the nucleus to the cytoplasm.
   1687..1713    +  CDS            Rev (fragment): human immunodeficiency virus 1 (HIV-1) Rev protein; rev; enhances nuclear export of unspliced and incompletely spliced viral mRNAs
   1720..1743    +  promoter       SV40 promoter (fragment): SV40 early promoter
   1744..1815    +  promoter       SV40 promoter (fragment): SV40 enhancer and early promoter
   1839..1974    +  rep_origin     SV40 ori: SV40 origin of replication
   2020..2616    +  CDS            PuroR (fragment): puromycin N-acetyltransferase; pac from Streptomyces; confers resistance to puromycin
   2665..2782    +  misc_feature   cPPT/CTS: central polypurine tract and central termination sequence of HIV-1
   2847..2913    +  CDS            small t antigen (fragment): SV40 (simian virus 40) small t antigen
   2920..4098    +  promoter       EF-1α promoter: strong constitutive promoter for human elongation factor EF-1α
   4115..6874    +  CDS            ZMIZ2: ZMIZ2_HUMAN - Also known as KIAA1886, ZIMP7. Experimental evidence at protein level: Swiss-Prot protein existence level 1. Increases ligand-dependent transcriptional activity of AR and other nuclear hormone receptors. From Homo sapiens (Human).
   6890..6943    +  promoter       U6 promoter (fragment): RNA polymerase III promoter for human U6 snRNA
   6985..7573    +  misc_feature   WPRE: woodchuck hepatitis virus posttranscriptional regulatory element
   7624..7643    +  misc_feature   cPPT/CTS (fragment): central polypurine tract and central termination sequence of HIV-1
   7645..7878    +  LTR            3' LTR (ΔU3): self-inactivating 3' long terminal repeat (LTR) from HIV-1
   7956..8077    +  polyA_signal   SV40 poly(A) signal: SV40 polyadenylation signal
   8117..8252    +  rep_origin     SV40 ori: SV40 origin of replication
   8273..8291    -  promoter       T7 promoter: promoter for bacteriophage T7 RNA polymerase
   8299..8454    +  CDS            lacZα (fragment): LacZα fragment of β-galactosidase; lacZ fragment
   8459..8887    +  rep_origin     f1 ori (sequence partly withheld): f1 bacteriophage origin of replication; arrow indicates direction of (+) strand synthesis
   8940..9044    +  promoter       AmpR promoter: bla
   9045..9905    +  CDS            AmpR: β-lactamase; bla; confers resistance to ampicillin, carbenicillin, and related antibiotics
  10076..10664   +  rep_origin     ori: high-copy-number ColE1/pMB1/pBR322/pUC origin of replication
  10847..10939   +  CDS            lacI (fragment): lac repressor; lacI; The lac repressor binds to the lac operator to inhibit transcription in E. coli. This inhibition can be relieved by adding lactose or isopropyl-β-D-thiogalactopyranoside (IPTG).
  10952..10973   +  protein_bind   CAP binding site: CAP binding activates transcription in the presence of cAMP. E. coli catabolite activator protein
  10988..11018   +  promoter       lac promoter: promoter for the E. coli lac operon
  11022..11044   +  protein_bind   lac operator (fragment): The lac repressor binds to the lac operator to inhibit transcription in E. coli. This inhibition can be relieved by adding lactose or isopropyl-β-D-thiogalactopyranoside (IPTG). lac repressor encoded by lacI
  11087..11105   +  promoter       T3 promoter: promoter for bacteriophage T3 RNA polymerase
