[The description below was written by a language model from this plasmid's Addgene catalogue record and pLannotate feature annotations shown in this document.]
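Description:
TFORF1304 is a lentiviral mammalian expression plasmid built on the pLX_TRC317 backbone and carrying the human ZMIZ2 open reading frame, one member of a barcoded transcription factor ORF collection. It is maintained in E. coli through a high-copy ColE1/pUC-type origin with ampicillin resistance (AmpR under its own bla promoter). An f1 origin and remnants of a lac/lacZα cloning region flanked by T7 and T3 promoters also sit in the bacterial portion. The record notes that lentiviral plasmids of this kind can recombine, which is why a recombination-tolerant strain is listed.

The viral transfer cassette follows a third-generation, self-inactivating layout. An RSV promoter drives a truncated HIV-1 5' LTR, followed by the Ψ packaging signal with a partial gag fragment, the Rev response element for Rev-dependent nuclear export of the genomic RNA, a cPPT/CTS element, and a ΔU3 3' LTR with a downstream SV40 polyadenylation signal. Inside the provirus, an SV40 early promoter/origin region precedes the puromycin N-acetyltransferase gene, which allows selection of transduced cells. The strong constitutive EF-1α promoter then drives ZMIZ2, a coactivator annotated as enhancing ligand-dependent activity of the androgen receptor and other nuclear hormone receptors. A WPRE downstream of the ORF boosts transcript stability and expression. According to the catalogue entry, each construct carries a unique 24-bp barcode. It is not annotated in the feature table, so its position is not stated, although a short U6 promoter fragment lies between the ORF and the WPRE.

The construct is intended for ZMIZ2 overexpression, individually or in pooled screens where barcode readout identifies which transcription factor each cell received, as in directed differentiation studies.
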