Addgene plasmid #144293: TFORF1304
Purpose: Lentiviral vector for overexpressing transcription factor ORFs with unique 24-bp barcodes. Barcodes facilitate identification of transcription factors in pooled screens.
Depositing lab: Feng Zhang. Depositing organization: Broad Institute. Publication: A transcription factor atlas of directed differentiation. Joung J, Ma S, Tay T, Geiger-Schuller KR, Kirchgatterer PC, Verdine VK, Guo B, Arias-Garcia MA, Allen WE, Singh A, Kuksenko O, Abudayyeh OO, Gootenberg JS, Fu Z, Macrae RK, Buenrostro JD, Regev A, Zhang F. Cell. 2023 Jan 5;186(1):209-229.e26. doi: 10.1016/j.cell.2022.11.026. PubMed 36608654.
Backbone
  Vector backbone: pLX_TRC317
  Backbone manufacturer: Broad Institute Genetic Perturbation Platform
  Backbone size w/o insert (bp): 8264
  Vector type: Mammalian Expression, Lentiviral
  Selectable markers: Puromycin
Growth in bacteria
  Bacterial resistance: Ampicillin, 100 μg/mL
  Growth temperature: 37°C
  Growth strain: NEB Stable
  Copy number: High Copy
Gene/Insert
  Gene/Insert name: ZMIZ2
  Species: H. sapiens (human)
  Insert size (bp): 2864
  Entrez Gene: ZMIZ2 (a.k.a. NET27, TRAFIP20, ZIMP7, hZIMP7)
  Promoter: EF1a
  Cloning method: Unknown
  Sequencing primers: 5′ GGGTGGAGACTGAAGTTAGGCCAG; 3′ CACATAGCGTAAAAGGAGCAACATAG
Terms and licenses: Academic/Nonprofit Terms; Industry Terms: Not Available to Industry
Depositor comments: XM_005249869,NM_031449,ENST00000309315,ENST00000441627 . The transcription factor ORF portion of this plasmid was synthesized by Genewiz. Please test multiple small colonies in case of plasmid recombination. To make this collection available in a timely manner, a portion of this collection was not fully sequenced by Addgene. If an Addgene verified full plasmid sequence is not available, please contact us prior to placing an order to request the full sequence.
How to cite: TFORF1304 was a gift from Feng Zhang (Addgene plasmid # 144293 ; http://n2t.net/addgene:144293 ; RRID:Addgene_144293)
