>Addgene plasmid #144293 | TFORF1304 | depositor partial sequence | sequence record 284994 | Insert
ACCGCCACCATGAACTCCATGAACCCCATGAAACCTGCCCTGCCCCCTGCGCCACACGGTGATGGTTCAT
TCGCATATGAGTCTGTGCCTTGGCAACAAAGCGCCACTCAGCCGGCTGGATCGCTGTCTGTGGTCACTAC
TGTGTGGGGAGTTGGCAACGCGACACAGAGCCAGGTTTTGGGGAACCCCATGGGCCCTGCAGGGAGTCCC
TCTGGCAGCTCCATGATGCCTGGTGTGGCAGGGGGCAGCTCCGCCTTGACCTCCCCACAGTGCCTGGGAC
AGCAGGCGTTTGCTGAAGGCGGCGCCAACAAGGGCTACGTGCAGCAAGGCGTGTACAGCCGCGGGGGCTA
CCCTGGGGCCCCCGGCTTCACCACCGGGTATGCAGGCGGCCCGGGGGGCCTGGGCCTCCCCTCACATGCT
GCAAGACCCTCCACTGACTTCACGCAAGCGGCAGCTGCTGCAGCTGTGGCTGCTGCGGCAGCCACTGCCA
CCGCCACAGCCACAGCCACCGTGGCTGCTCTCCAGGAGAAGCAGAGCCAGGAGCTGAGCCAGTATGGAGC
GATGGGGGCCGGACAGTCTTTTAACAGCCAGTTTCTGCAGCATGGAGGTCCCCGGGGGCCTAGTGTCCCC
GCTGGCATGAACCCTACTGGCATAGGAGGGGTAATGGGCCCCTCTGGCCTCTCCCCCTTGGCTATGAACC
CCACCCGGGCAGCAGGAATGACACCCTTGTATGCAGGGCAGCGTCTGCCCCAACATGGGTATCCTGGGCC
TCCCCAGGCCCAGCCACTGCCCCGACAGGGGGTCAAGAGAACCTACTCTGAGGTGTATCCAGGGCAGCAG
TATCTGCAAGGAGGCCAGTATGCACCCAGCACCGCCCAGTTTGCGCCCAGCCCTGGGCAGCCCCCTGCCC
CCTCCCCTTCCTACCCTGGGCACAGGCTGCCCCTGCAGCAGGGCATGACCCAGTCCCTGTCCGTGCCTGG
CCCCACGGGACTGCATTATAAGCCCACAGAGCAGTTCAACGGGCAGGGCGCCAGCTTCAACGGGGGCAGC
GTCAGCTACAGCCAACCTGGCCTGAGTGGGCCTACCCGTTCCATCCCGGGCTATCCCAGTTCCCCACTGC
CAGGGAACCCCACGCCACCCATGACCCCAAGCAGCAGCGTCCCTTACATGTCACCAAACCAAGAGGTCAA
GTCTCCCTTCTTGCCTGATCTCAAGCCCAACCTCAACTCCTTGCACTCATCGCCCTCTGGAAGCGGGCCT
TGTGACGAGTTGCGGCTGACCTTCCCTGTGCGCGATGGGGTGGTCCTGGAGCCCTTCCGCCTGCAGCACA
ACCTGGCTGTAAGCAACCATGTCTTCCAGCTGCGAGACTCAGTCTACAAGACCCTGATAATGAGGCCTGA
CCTGGAGCTGCAATTCAAGTGCTACCACCACGAGGACCGGCAGATGAACACCAACTGGCCAGCCTCGGTG
CAGGTCAGCGTCAATGCCACGCCGCTCACCATCGAGCGTGGCGACAACAAGACCTCGCACAAGCCACTCT
ACCTGAAGCATGTGTGCCAGCCAGGCCGCAACACCATCCAGATCACCGTCACCGCCTGCTGCTGCTCCCA
CCTCTTCGTGCTGCAGCTAGTGCACCGCCCATCCGTCCGCTCGGTGCTGCAGGGCCTCCTCAAAAAGCGC
CTCCTGCCTGCTGAGCACTGCATCACCAAGATAAAGCGGAACTTCAGCAGCGGCACCATCCCTGGCACCC
CTGGGCCCAACGGAGAGGACGGGGTGGAGCAGACAGCTATCAAGGTGTCCCTGAAGTGCCCCATCACCTT
CCGCAGGATCCAGCTCCCTGCCCGAGGTCATGACTGTCGCCACATACAGTGCTTTGACCTGGAGTCGTAC
CTGCAGCTCAACTGTGAGCGGGGGACTTGGAGGTGTCCTGTGTGCAACAAGACAGCTTTGCTGGAGGGCC
TGGAGGTGGACCAGTACATGCTGGGCATCCTGATTTACATTCAGAACTCTGACTATGAGGAGATCACCAT
CGACCCCACGTGCAGCTGGAAGCCAGTGCCCGTGAAGCCTGACATGCACATCAAGGAGGAGCCGGATGGG
CCAGCACTGAAGCGCTGCCGCACCGTGAGCCCCGCCCACGTGCTCATGCCCAGCGTGATGGAGATGATCG
CCGCCCTGGGCCCCGGCGCTGCCCCCTTTGCCCCCCTGCAGCCCCCCTCAGTCCCTGCCCCCAGCGACTA
CCCTGGCCAGGGTTCCAGCTTCCTGGGGCCTGGAACTTTCCCTGAGTCCTTCCCACCCACCACGCCCAGC
ACCCCAACCCTTGCTGAGTTCACCCCGGGACCACCCCCCATCTCCTACCAGTCTGACATTCCCAGCAGCC
TCCTGACTTCAGAGAAGTCTACCGCCTGCCTCCCAAGCCAGATGGCACCAGCAGGTCACCTGGACCCCAC
TCACAATCCTGGGACACCAGGACTACACACCTCCAACCTTGGGGCCCCTCCAGGTCCCCAGCTGCACCAT
TCAAACCCTCCCCCAGCGTCCCGGCAGTCCTTGGGCCAAGCGAGCTTAGGACCTACGGGTGAACTGGCCT
TCAGTCCTGCCACAGGCGTGATGGGGCCCCCCAGCATGTCTGGAGCCGGGGAGGCCCCAGAACCAGCTCT
GGACCTGCTCCCGGAACTGACCAACCCTGATGAGCTACTGTCCTACTTGGGCCCACCCGACCTCCCTACG
AACAACAATGACGACCTGCTTTCTCTGTTTGAGAACAACTAGTAATGAACTAGTCCGTAACTTGAAAGTA
TTTCGATTTCTTGGCTTTATATATCTTGTGGAAAGGACGAGAGAAGAGGTATATTTGGCTCACA
