>Addgene plasmid #144293 | TFORF1304 | depositor partial sequence | sequence record 284995 | Barcode
GAGAAGAGGTATATTTGGCTCACA
